Addgene plasmid #160051: pCAG-OSF-KATNA1
Purpose: Mammalian expression vector for KATNA1 (KATANIN-P60) with N-terminal One-Strep-Flag tag. Internal ID: WISP20-18.
Depositing lab: Wesley Sundquist. Depositing organization: University of Utah. Publication: Comprehensive analysis of the human ESCRT-III-MIT domain interactome reveals new cofactors for cytokinetic abscission. Wenzel DM, Mackay DR, Skalicky JJ, Paine EL, Miller MS, Ullman KS, Sundquist WI. Elife. 2022 Sep 15;11:e77779. doi: 10.7554/eLife.77779. PubMed 36107470.
Backbone
  Vector backbone: pCAG-OSF
  Vector type: Mammalian Expression
Growth in bacteria
  Bacterial resistance: Ampicillin, 100 μg/mL
  Growth temperature: 37°C
  Growth strain: DH5alpha
  Copy number: Unknown
Gene/Insert
  Gene/Insert name: KATNA1
  Species: H. sapiens (human)
  Entrez Gene: KATNA1
  Tag / fusion protein: One-Strep-Flag (OSF) (N terminal on backbone)
Terms and licenses: Academic/Nonprofit Terms; Industry Terms: Not Available to Industry
Depositor comments: Read the preprint on bioRxiv: https://www.biorxiv.org/content/10.1101/2022.02.09.477148v1
How to cite: pCAG-OSF-KATNA1 was a gift from Wesley Sundquist (Addgene plasmid # 160051 ; http://n2t.net/addgene:160051 ; RRID:Addgene_160051)
