[The description below was written by a language model from this plasmid's Addgene catalogue record and pLannotate feature annotations shown in this document.]
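Description:
pCAG-OSF-KATNA1 is a 6.4 kb mammalian expression plasmid built on the pCAG-OSF backbone and carrying the human KATNA1 coding sequence, which encodes katanin p60, the catalytic ATPase subunit of the microtubule-severing katanin complex. Expression is driven by the composite CAG promoter, annotated here as the CMV immediate-early enhancer, the chicken β-actin promoter and a chimeric chicken β-actin/rabbit β-globin intron, an arrangement that gives strong constitutive transcription in a wide range of mammalian cells. Immediately upstream of KATNA1 the backbone supplies an N-terminal One-Strep-Flag (OSF) tag, seen in the feature table as two Strep-Tag II motifs followed by a FLAG epitope. The transcript is terminated by the rabbit β-globin polyadenylation signal. The short HBB fragments flagged on either side of the cassette are most likely residual β-globin exon sequence belonging to the CAG cassette rather than intended coding parts.

The plasmid is propagated in E. coli through a high-copy ColE1/pUC-type origin and selected with ampicillin via the β-lactamase gene under its own promoter. The backbone also contains an SV40 origin of replication, which can support episomal amplification in cells expressing SV40 large T antigen, an SV40 poly(A) signal, and remnants of lac promoter/operator and lacI sequence. No mammalian selection marker is annotated, so the construct appears suited to transient transfection. The dual tag allows Strep-Tactin affinity purification or pull-down of KATNA1 and detection or immunoprecipitation with anti-FLAG antibodies. The associated publication surveys interactions between human ESCRT-III proteins and MIT domain proteins and their roles in cytokinetic abscission.
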