Features (pLannotate 1.2.2; 21 found; start..end, strand, type, name):
      4..383     +  enhancer       CMV enhancer: human cytomegalovirus immediate early enhancer
    385..662     +  promoter       chicken β-actin promoter: No description available
    663..1679    +  intron         chimeric intron: chimera between introns from chicken β-actin and rabbit β-globin
   1677..1733    +  CDS            HBB (fragment): HBB_LEPEU - Experimental evidence at protein level: Swiss-Prot protein existence level 1. Involved in oxygen transport from the lung to the various peripheral tissues. From Lepus europaeus (European hare).
   1768..1787    +  CDS            Strep-Tag II (fragment): peptide that binds Strep-Tactin®, an engineered form of streptavidin
   1828..1850    +  CDS            Strep-Tag II (fragment): peptide that binds Strep-Tactin®, an engineered form of streptavidin
   1858..1881    +  CDS            FLAG: FLAG® epitope tag, followed by an enterokinase cleavage site
   1888..3360    +  CDS            KATNA1: KTNA1_HUMAN - Experimental evidence at protein level: Swiss-Prot protein existence level 1. Catalytic subunit of a complex which severs microtubules in an ATP-dependent manner. Microtubule severing may promote rapid reorganization of cellular microtubule arrays and the release of microtubules from the centrosome following nucleation. Microtubule release from the mitotic spindle poles may allow depolymerization of the microtubule end proximal to the spindle pole, leading to poleward microtubule flux and poleward motion of chromosome. Microtubule release within the cell body of neurons may be re
   3370..3447    +  CDS            HBB (fragment): HBB_PONPY - Experimental evidence at transcript level: Swiss-Prot protein existence level 2. Involved in oxygen transport from the lung to the various peripheral tissues. From Pongo pygmaeus (Bornean orangutan).
   3518..3573    +  polyA_signal   β-globin poly(A) signal: rabbit β-globin polyadenylation signal (Gil and Proudfoot, 1987)
   3958..3974    -  protein_bind   lac operator: The lac repressor binds to the lac operator to inhibit transcription in E. coli. This inhibition can be relieved by adding lactose or isopropyl-β-D-thiogalactopyranoside (IPTG). lac repressor encoded by lacI
   3982..4012    -  promoter       lac promoter: promoter for the E. coli lac operon
   4027..4048    -  protein_bind   CAP binding site: CAP binding activates transcription in the presence of cAMP. E. coli catabolite activator protein
   4061..4100    -  CDS            lacI (fragment): lac repressor; lacI; The lac repressor binds to the lac operator to inhibit transcription in E. coli. This inhibition can be relieved by adding lactose or isopropyl-β-D-thiogalactopyranoside (IPTG).
   4107..4129    +  promoter       SV40 promoter (fragment): SV40 enhancer and early promoter
   4153..4288    +  rep_origin     SV40 ori: SV40 origin of replication
   4308..4442    +  polyA_signal   SV40 poly(A) signal: SV40 polyadenylation signal
   4444..4498    -  CDS            lacI (fragment): lac repressor; lacI; The lac repressor binds to the lac operator to inhibit transcription in E. coli. This inhibition can be relieved by adding lactose or isopropyl-β-D-thiogalactopyranoside (IPTG).
   4681..5269    -  rep_origin     ori: high-copy-number ColE1/pMB1/pBR322/pUC origin of replication
   5440..6300    -  CDS            AmpR: β-lactamase; bla; confers resistance to ampicillin, carbenicillin, and related antibiotics
   6301..6405    -  promoter       AmpR promoter: bla
>Addgene plasmid #160051 | pCAG-OSF-KATNA1 | addgene full sequence | sequence record 358516 | Addgene NGS Result
GTCGACATTGATTATTGACTAGTTATTAATAGTAATCAATTACGGGGTCATTAGTTCATAGCCCATATAT
GGAGTTCCGCGTTACATAACTTACGGTAAATGGCCCGCCTGGCTGACCGCCCAACGACCCCCGCCCATTG
ACGTCAATAATGACGTATGTTCCCATAGTAACGCCAATAGGGACTTTCCATTGACGTCAATGGGTGGAGT
ATTTACGGTAAACTGCCCACTTGGCAGTACATCAAGTGTATCATATGCCAAGTACGCCCCCTATTGACGT
CAATGACGGTAAATGGCCCGCCTGGCATTATGCCCAGTACATGACCTTATGGGACTTTCCTACTTGGCAG
TACATCTACGTATTAGTCATCGCTATTACCATGGTCGAGGTGAGCCCCACGTTCTGCTTCACTCTCCCCA
TCTCCCCCCCCTCCCCACCCCCAATTTTGTATTTATTTATTTTTTAATTATTTTGTGCAGCGATGGGGGC
GGGGGGGGGGGGGGGGCGCGCGCCRGGSGGGGCGGGGSGGGGSGRGGGGSGGGGSGGGGCGAGGCGGAGA
GGTGCGGCGGCAGCCAATCAGAGCGGCGCGCTCCGAAAGTTTCCTTTTATGGCGAGGCGGCGGCGGCGGC
GGCCCTATAAAAAGCGAAGCGCGCGGCGGGCGGGAGTCGCTGCGCGCTGCCTTCGCCCCGTGCCCCGCTC
CGCCGCCGCCTCGCGCCGCCCGCCCCGGCTCTGACTGACCGCGTTACTCCCACAGGTGAGCGGGCGGGAC
GGCCCTTCTCCTCCGGGCTGTAATTAGCGCTTGGTTTAATGACGGCTTGTTTCTTTTCTGTGGCTGCGTG
AAAGCCTTGAGGGGCTCCGGGAGGGCCCTTTGTGCGGGGGGAGCGGCTCGGGGGGTGCGTGCGTGTGTGT
GTGCGTGGGGAGCGCCGCGTGCGGCTCCGCGCTGCCCGGCGGCTGTGAGCGCTGCGGGCGCGGCGCGGGG
CTTTGTGCGCTCCGCAGTGTGCGCGAGGGGAGCGCGGCCGGGGGCGGTGCCCCGCGGTGCGGGGGGGGCT
GCGAGGGGAACAAAGGCTGCGTGCGGGGTGTGTGCGTGGGGGGGTGAGCAGGGGGTGTGGGCGCGTCGGT
CGGGCTGCAACCCCCCCTGCACCCCCCTCCCCGAGTTGCTGAGCACGGCCCGGCTTCGGGTGCGGGGCTC
CGTACGGGGCGTGGCGCGGGGCTCGCCGTGCCGGGCGGGGGGTGGCGGCAGGTGGGGGTGCCGGGCGGGG
CGGGGCCGCCTCGGGCCGGGGAGGGCTCGGGGGAGGGGCGCGGCGGCCCCCGGAGCGCCGGCGGCTGTCG
AGGCGCGGCGAGCCGCAGCCATTGCCTTTTATGGTAATCGTGCGAGAGGGCGCAGGGACTTCCTTTGTCC
CAAATCTGTGCGGAGCCGAAATCTGGGAGGCGCCGCCGCACCCCCTCTAGCGGGCGCGGGGCGAAGCGGT
GCGGCGCCGGCAGGAAGGAAATGGGCGGGGAGGGCCTTCGTGCGTCGCCGCGCCGCCGTCCCCTTCTCCC
TCTCCAGCCTCGGGGCTGTCCGCGGGGGGACGGCTGCCTTCGGGGGGGACGGGGCAGGGCGGGGTTCGGC
TTCTGGCGTGTGACCGGCGGCTCTAGAGCCTCTGCTAACCATGTTCATGCCTTCTTCTTTTTCCTACAGC
TCCTGGGCAACGTGCTGGTTATTGTGCTGTCTCATCATTTTGGCAAAGAATTCCTCGATCGACGGTATCG
ATGCCACCATGGCTAGCTGGAGCCACCCGCAGTTCGAGAAAGGTGGAGGTGCCCGAGGTGGATCGGGAGG
TGGATCGTGGAGCCACCCGCAGTTCGAAAAAGGATTCGATTACAAGGATGACGATGACAAGGGTACCATG
AGTCTTCTTATGATTAGTGAGAATGTAAAATTGGCTCGTGAATATGCATTGCTGGGAAACTATGACTCTG
CGATGGTCTATTATCAGGGAGTTCTTGACCAAATGAACAAGTATCTGTACTCAGTCAAAGATACATACCT
CCAGCAGAAATGGCAACAGGTTTGGCAGGAAATAAATGTGGAAGCTAAACATGTTAAAGATATCATGAAA
ACACTAGAGAGCTTTAAACTGGATAGTACGCCACTCAAAGCGGCACAGCATGACCTTCCAGCTTCTGAGG
GAGAAGTCTGGTCCATGCCTGTACCTGTTGAACGAAGACCCTCACCAGGACCTAGAAAACGCCAATCTTC
TCAGTACAGTGACCCTAAATCACATGGTAATCGTCCAAGTACAACTGTCAGAGTTCACCGTTCATCTGCA
CAGAATGTTCACAATGACAGAGGGAAAGCTGTTCGTTGTCGTGAAAAGAAAGAACAGAATAAAGGAAGAG
AGGAAAAGAACAAATCACCTGCTGCAGTAACAGAACCAGAGACAAATAAATTTGATAGTACCGGATATGA
TAAAGACTTAGTAGAAGCTTTGGAAAGAGATATAATTTCCCAGAATCCCAATGTTCGATGGGATGATATC
GCTGATTTAGTAGAAGCTAAAAAGTTGCTTAAGGAAGCCGTAGTGTTACCAATGTGGATGCCCGAATTCT
TTAAGGGCATTAGGAGACCATGGAAAGGAGTACTGATGGTCGGCCCACCTGGCACGGGGAAGACGCTCCT
TGCTAAAGCAGTAGCTACAGAATGCAAGACAACATTCTTCAATGTCTCTTCATCAACTTTGACTTCCAAA
TACAGAGGAGAATCTGAGAAGCTTGTTCGTCTTCTGTTTGAAATGGCTCGATTTTATTCTCCAGCCACCA
TATTTATTGATGAGATAGACTCCATCTGTAGTCGCCGAGGGACTTCTGAAGAACATGAAGCAAGCAGAAG
GGTGAAAGCGGAGCTGCTGGTTCAGATGGATGGTGTTGGAGGTACTTCTGAAAATGATGACCCTTCCAAA
ATGGTTATGGTTCTGGCAGCTACTAATTTTCCCTGGGATATAGATGAGGCTTTAAGACGACGCCTTGAGA
AACGAATCTATATTCCTTTGCCGTCAGCAAAAGGCAGGGAGGAGCTATTACGAATAAGTCTACGTGAGTT
GGAATTGGCTGATGATGTTGACCTTGCAAGTATAGCAGAAAACATGGAAGGTTATTCAGGTGCGGACATT
ACCAACGTGTGCAGGGATGCGTCCTTGATGGCAATGAGAAGGCGCATTGAAGGTTTGACTCCAGAGGAAA
TCCGAAATCTTTCCAAAGAAGAAATGCACATGCCTACAACTATGGAGGATTTCGAGATGGCTTTAAAAAA
GGTTTCTAAGTCAGTGTCTGCTGCAGACATTGAAAGATACGAGAAATGGATATTTGAGTTTGGATCATGC
TAGCTCGAGGAATTCACTCCTCAGGTGCAGGCTGCCTATCAGAAGGTGGTGGCTGGTGTGGCCAATGCCC
TGGCTCACAAATACCACTGAGATCTTTTTCCCTCTGCCAAAAATTATGGGGACATCATGAAGCCCCTTGA
GCATCTGACTTCTGGCTAATAAAGGAAATTTATTTTCATTGCAATAGTGTGTTGGAATTTTTTGTGTCTC
TCACTCGGAAGGACATATGGGAGGGCAAATCATTTAAAACATCAGAATGAGTATTTGGTTTAGAGTTTGG
CAACATATGCCCATATGCTGGCTGCCATGAACAAAGGTTGGCTATAAAGAGGTCATCAGTATATGAAACA
GCCCCCTGCTGTCCATTCCTTATTCCATAGAAAAGCCTTGACTTGAGGTTAGATTTTTTTTATATTTTGT
TTTGTGTTATTTTTTTCTTTAACATCCCTAAAATTTTCCTTACATGTTTTACTAGCCAGATTTTTCCTCC
TCTCCTGACTACTCCCAGTCATAGCTGTCCCTCTTCTCTTATGGAGATCCCTCGACCTGCAGCCCAAGCT
TGGCGTAATCATGGTCATAGCTGTTTCCTGTGTGAAATTGTTATCCGCTCACAATTCCACACAACATACG
AGCCGGAAGCATAAAGTGTAAAGCCTGGGGTGCCTAATGAGTGAGCTAACTCACATTAATTGCGTTGCGC
TCACTGCCCGCTTTCCAGTCGGGAAACCTGTCGTGCCAGCGGATCCGCATCTCAATTAGTCAGCAACCAT
AGTCCCGCCCCTAACTCCGCCCATCCCGCCCCTAACTCCGCCCAGTTCCGCCCATTCTCCGCCCCATGGC
TGACTAATTTTTTTTATTTATGCAGAGGCCGAGGCCGCCTCGGCCTCTGAGCTATTCCAGAAGTAGTGAG
GAGGCTTTTTTGGAGGCCTAGGCTTTTGCAAAAAGCTAACTTGTTTATTGCAGCTTATAATGGTTACAAA
TAAAGCAATAGCATCACAAATTTCACAAATAAAGCATTTTTTTCACTGCATTCTAGTTGTGGTTTGTCCA
AACTCATCAATGTATCTTATCATGTCTGGATCCGCTGCATTAATGAATCGGCCAACGCGCGGGGAGAGGC
GGTTTGCGTATTGGGCGCTCTTCCGCTTCCTCGCTCACTGACTCGCTGCGCTCGGTCGTTCGGCTGCGGC
GAGCGGTATCAGCTCACTCAAAGGCGGTAATACGGTTATCCACAGAATCAGGGGATAACGCAGGAAAGAA
CATGTGAGCAAAAGGCCAGCAAAAGGCCAGGAACCGTAAAAAGGCCGCGTTGCTGGCGTTTTTCCATAGG
CTCCGCCCCCCTGACGAGCATCACAAAAATCGACGCTCAAGTCAGAGGTGGCGAAACCCGACAGGACTAT
AAAGATACCAGGCGTTTCCCCCTGGAAGCTCCCTCGTGCGCTCTCCTGTTCCGACCCTGCCGCTTACCGG
ATACCTGTCCGCCTTTCTCCCTTCGGGAAGCGTGGCGCTTTCTCATAGCTCACGCTGTAGGTATCTCAGT
TCGGTGTAGGTCGTTCGCTCCAAGCTGGGCTGTGTGCACGAACCCCCCGTTCAGCCCGACCGCTGCGCCT
TATCCGGTAACTATCGTCTTGAGTCCAACCCGGTAAGACACGACTTATCGCCACTGGCAGCAGCCACTGG
TAACAGGATTAGCAGAGCGAGGTATGTAGGCGGTGCTACAGAGTTCTTGAAGTGGTGGCCTAACTACGGC
TACACTAGAAGAACAGTATTTGGTATCTGCGCTCTGCTGAAGCCAGTTACCTTCGGAAAAAGAGTTGGTA
GCTCTTGATCCGGCAAACAAACCACCGCTGGTAGCGGTGGTTTTTTTGTTTGCAAGCAGCAGATTACGCG
CAGAAAAAAAGGATCTCAAGAAGATCCTTTGATCTTTTCTACGGGGTCTGACGCTCAGTGGAACGAAAAC
TCACGTTAAGGGATTTTGGTCATGAGATTATCAAAAAGGATCTTCACCTAGATCCTTTTAAATTAAAAAT
GAAGTTTTAAATCAATCTAAAGTATATATGAGTAAACTTGGTCTGACAGTTACCAATGCTTAATCAGTGA
GGCACCTATCTCAGCGATCTGTCTATTTCGTTCATCCATAGTTGCCTGACTCCCCGTCGTGTAGATAACT
ACGATACGGGAGGGCTTACCATCTGGCCCCAGTGCTGCAATGATACCGCGAGACCCACGCTCACCGGCTC
CAGATTTATCAGCAATAAACCAGCCAGCCGGAAGGGCCGAGCGCAGAAGTGGTCCTGCAACTTTATCCGC
CTCCATCCAGTCTATTAATTGTTGCCGGGAAGCTAGAGTAAGTAGTTCGCCAGTTAATAGTTTGCGCAAC
GTTGTTGCCATTGCTACAGGCATCGTGGTGTCACGCTCGTCGTTTGGTATGGCTTCATTCAGCTCCGGTT
CCCAACGATCAAGGCGAGTTACATGATCCCCCATGTTGTGCAAAAAAGCGGTTAGCTCCTTCGGTCCTCC
GATCGTTGTCAGAAGTAAGTTGGCCGCAGTGTTATCACTCATGGTTATGGCAGCACTGCATAATTCTCTT
ACTGTCATGCCATCCGTAAGATGCTTTTCTGTGACTGGTGAGTACTCAACCAAGTCATTCTGAGAATAGT
GTATGCGGCGACCGAGTTGCTCTTGCCCGGCGTCAATACGGGATAATACCGCGCCACATAGCAGAACTTT
AAAAGTGCTCATCATTGGAAAACGTTCTTCGGGGCGAAAACTCTCAAGGATCTTACCGCTGTTGAGATCC
AGTTCGATGTAACCCACTCGTGCACCCAACTGATCTTCAGCATCTTTTACTTTCACCAGCGTTTCTGGGT
GAGCAAAAACAGGAAGGCAAAATGCCGCAAAAAAGGGAATAAGGGCGACACGGAAATGTTGAATACTCAT
ACTCTTCCTTTTTCAATATTATTGAAGCATTTATCAGGGTTATTGTCTCATGAGCGGATACATATTTGAA
TGTATTTAGAAAAATAAACAAATAGGGGTTCCGCGCACATTTCCCCGAAAAGTGCCACCTG
